Addgene plasmid #18598: T4 Lysozyme N144-[A] WT*
Depositing lab: Brian Matthews. Depositing organization: University of Oregon.
Backbone
  Vector backbone: pHS1403
  Backbone size w/o insert (bp): 5000
  Vector type: Bacterial Expression
Growth in bacteria
  Bacterial resistance: Ampicillin, 100 μg/mL
  Growth temperature: 37°C
  Growth strain: DH5alpha
  Copy number: High Copy
Gene/Insert
  Gene/Insert name: T4 Lysozyme (alt name: 32 or 21)
  Species: Bacteriophage T4
  Insert size (bp): 600
  Mutation: N144-[A] WT*
  GenBank ID: NP_049736
  Entrez Gene: e (a.k.a. T4p123)
  Cloning method: Restriction Enzyme; 5′ cloning site BamHI (not destroyed); 3′ cloning site HindIII (not destroyed)
  Sequencing primers: 5′ na; 3′ GGCGTATCACGAGGCCC
Terms and licenses: Academic/Nonprofit Terms; Industry Terms: Not Available to Industry
Depositor comments: The BamHI site is 27 bp from the ATG and the HindIII site is 115 bp from the stop.
How to cite: T4 Lysozyme N144-[A] WT* was a gift from Brian Matthews (Addgene plasmid # 18598 ; http://n2t.net/addgene:18598 ; RRID:Addgene_18598)
