[The description below was written by a language model from this plasmid's Addgene catalogue record.]
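Description:
T4 Lysozyme N144-[A] WT* is a bacterial expression plasmid built on the pHS1403 backbone (about 5 kb without the insert) that carries a mutant form of the bacteriophage T4 lysozyme gene (gene e). It is maintained in E. coli as a high-copy plasmid under ampicillin selection. The record does not state the origin of replication or the promoter that drives expression, and no feature table is available to identify other backbone elements.

The insert is roughly 600 bp and was cloned as a BamHI–HindIII fragment, with both sites preserved. According to the depositor's comments, the BamHI site lies 27 bp from the start codon and the HindIII site 115 bp from the stop codon, so the fragment includes short flanking untranslated regions around the coding sequence and can be excised or transferred intact. No tags or fusion partners are listed.

The mutation is recorded as N144-[A] in the WT* background. The bracket notation most plausibly indicates an alanine inserted next to Asn144, and WT* conventionally denotes the cysteine-free pseudo-wild-type T4 lysozyme used as a reference background for engineered variants, but the record does not spell out either point. T4 lysozyme is a classic model protein for examining how substitutions and insertions affect folding, stability and three-dimensional structure. A construct of this kind would typically be used to produce the variant protein in bacteria for purification and for biophysical or crystallographic comparison with the parent protein, though the record does not state a specific purpose.
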