>Addgene plasmid #18598 | T4 Lysozyme N144-[A] WT* | addgene partial sequence | sequence record 24383 | 3primeUP
CNANGAAAAAAGCCCGCTCATTAGGCGGGCTCAGATCTGCTCATGTTTGACAGCTTATCATCGATAAGCT
TCGGCAATAAATTCTTGATATGTTTTCATATGTTTCCTTTAAATATTTTAATTAGTAATTGTCTATTCAA
GTAATTGTGAATATACTATCACAATTCCAAGAGAAAGTAAACAGCTTTATAGATTTTTATACGCGTCCCA
AGTGCCAGTTCTAAACGTTGTAATGACTCGTTTTGCGCGTGCATTAGGTGTTTGATTATACCATCTACTT
TTAGCTAAGTTAACTGCTGCTTCATCCCAGCGTTTTTGTTGAAGCATACGTAAAGAGTTAGTAAATCCTG
CCACACCGGTTTCTCCCATTTGGAAAACCATATTAATCAATGCAGCGCGACGAACCGCATCAAGAGAATC
ATAAACCGGTTTTAATTTAGCATTTCTCAGAATTCCGCGAACAGCAGCATCAACATCCTGATTAAAGAGT
TTTTCAGCCTCATCTTTTGTAATTACACCATTAGTATTACGCCCAATAGCTTTATCTAATTCAGATTTAG
CAGCATTAAGTGATGGACTTTTTGTAAGCAAATGACCGATGCCAATAGTGTAATAGCCTTCTGTGTCTTT
ATAGATTTTAAGTCTAAGACCTTCATCTATACGTAACATTTCAAATATATTCATAATACCTCCTAAGCAT
CGATGGATCCTGTTTCCTGTGTGAANTGTTATCCGCTCACAATTCCACACATTATACGAGCCGATGATTA
ATTGTCACAGGGGANGGGAGTAGCTGATCNGNTCCNGGTGAATTGG
